Addgene plasmid #211619: pLenti-h.Rhno1 delta TOPBP1 (T202A)-C-Myc-P2A-Puro
Purpose: Rhno1 delta TOPBP1 (T202A)
Depositing lab: Agnel Sfeir. Depositing organization: Memorial Sloan-Kettering Cancer Center. Publication: RHINO directs MMEJ to repair DNA breaks in mitosis. Brambati A, Sacco O, Porcella S, Heyza J, Kareh M, Schmidt JC, Sfeir A. Science. 2023 Aug 11;381(6658):653-660. doi: 10.1126/science.adh3694. Epub 2023 Jul 13. PubMed 37440612.
Backbone
  Vector backbone: pLenti
  Backbone size w/o insert (bp): 7055
  Total vector size (bp): 7745
  Vector type: Mammalian Expression
  Selectable markers: Puromycin
Growth in bacteria
  Bacterial resistance: Chloramphenicol, 25 μg/mL
  Growth temperature: 37°C
  Growth strain: NEB Stable
  Copy number: Unknown
Gene/Insert
  Gene/Insert name: hRHNO1
  Species: H. sapiens (human)
  Insert size (bp): 714
  Mutation: T202A
  Entrez Gene: RHNO1 (a.k.a. C12orf32, HKMT1188, RHINO)
  Promoter: CMV
  Tag / fusion protein: myc-flag (C terminal on backbone)
  Cloning method: Unknown
  Sequencing primers: 5′ CGCAAATGGGCGGTAGGCGTG
Terms and licenses: Academic/Nonprofit Terms; Industry Terms: Not Available to Industry
How to cite: pLenti-h.Rhno1 delta TOPBP1 (T202A)-C-Myc-P2A-Puro was a gift from Agnel Sfeir (Addgene plasmid # 211619 ; http://n2t.net/addgene:211619 ; RRID:Addgene_211619)
