[The description below was written by a language model from this plasmid's Addgene catalogue record and pLannotate feature annotations shown in this document.]
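Description:
pLenti-h.Rhno1 delta TOPBP1 (T202A)-C-Myc-P2A-Puro is a 7,745 bp HIV-1-based lentiviral transfer plasmid for expressing a mutant form of human RHNO1 (RHINO) in mammalian cells. It is propagated in E. coli through a high-copy ColE1/pUC-type origin and selected with chloramphenicol, the cat gene being driven by an AmpR (bla) promoter. Upstream, a CMV enhancer/promoter is fused to a truncated 5' LTR, an arrangement that typically drives Tat-independent transcription of the viral genomic RNA in packaging cells. This is followed by the Ψ packaging signal with a gag fragment, the Rev response element for nuclear export of the unspliced genome, and the cPPT/CTS element that aids nuclear import of the reverse-transcribed genome. A WPRE sits downstream of the cargo to enhance transcript expression, followed by a nef-derived fragment and a second truncated LTR annotation marking the 3' end of the provirus. A single loxP site lies between the cargo and the WPRE.

The expression cassette uses an internal CMV enhancer/promoter (with a T7 promoter just downstream) to drive the 714 bp RHNO1 coding sequence carrying the T202A substitution, which the name and purpose field describe as a "delta TOPBP1" variant, implying loss of the interaction with TOPBP1. The catalogue lists a C-terminal myc-flag tag supplied by the backbone, while the plasmid name mentions only Myc; neither the tags nor the P2A are annotated in the feature table, though there is an unannotated gap between RHNO1 and the puromycin N-acetyltransferase gene where they would reside. The P2A peptide would allow tagged RHNO1 and the puromycin marker to be produced from one transcript, so puromycin selection enriches for transduced, expressing cells. The construct comes from work on RHINO's role in directing MMEJ repair of DNA breaks in mitosis, where it likely served as a separation-of-function mutant.
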