Features (pLannotate 1.2.2; 23 found; start..end, strand, type, name):
     31..83      -  misc_feature   bom (fragment): basis of mobility region from pBR322
    237..616     +  enhancer       CMV enhancer: human cytomegalovirus immediate early enhancer
    617..816     +  promoter       CMV promoter: human cytomegalovirus (CMV) immediate early promoter
    834..1014    +  LTR            5' LTR (truncated): truncated 5' long terminal repeat (LTR) from HIV-1
   1061..1186    +  misc_feature   HIV-1 Ψ: packaging signal of human immunodeficiency virus type 1
   1170..1508    +  CDS            HIV-1 gag (fragment): gag protein from human immunodeficiency virus 1; gag
   1683..1916    +  misc_feature   RRE: The Rev response element (RRE) of HIV-1 allows for Rev-dependent mRNA export from the nucleus to the cytoplasm.
   2293..2393    +  CDS            Rev (fragment): human immunodeficiency virus 1 (HIV-1) Rev protein; rev; enhances nuclear export of unspliced and incompletely spliced viral mRNAs
   2443..2560    +  misc_feature   cPPT/CTS: central polypurine tract and central termination sequence of HIV-1
   2643..3022    +  enhancer       CMV enhancer: human cytomegalovirus immediate early enhancer
   3024..3223    +  promoter       CMV promoter: human cytomegalovirus (CMV) immediate early promoter
   3252..3270    +  promoter       T7 promoter: promoter for bacteriophage T7 RNA polymerase
   3329..4042    +  CDS            RHNO1: RHNO1_HUMAN - Also known as C12orf32, RHINO. Experimental evidence at protein level: Swiss-Prot protein existence level 1. Plays a role in DNA damage response (DDR) signaling upon genotoxic stresses such as ionizing radiation (IR) during the S phase. Recruited to sites of DNA damage through interaction with the 9-1-1 cell-cycle checkpoint response complex and TOPBP1 in a ATR-dependent manner. Required for the progression of the G1 to S phase transition. Plays a role in the stimulation of CHEK1 phosphorylation. From Homo sapiens (Human).
   4184..4783    +  CDS            PuroR (fragment): puromycin N-acetyltransferase; pac from Streptomyces; confers resistance to puromycin
   4840..4873    +  protein_bind   loxP: Cre-mediated recombination occurs in the 8-bp core sequence (GCATACAT). Cre recombinase
   4906..4929    +  misc_feature   MCS (fragment): pBluescript multiple cloning site
   4929..5517    +  misc_feature   WPRE: woodchuck hepatitis virus posttranscriptional regulatory element
   5518..5537    +  misc_feature   MCS (fragment): pBluescript multiple cloning site
   5539..6039    +  CDS            nef (fragment): NEF_HV1LA - Experimental evidence at protein level: Swiss-Prot protein existence level 1. Extracellular Nef protein targets CD4(+) T-lymphocytes for apoptosis by interacting with CXCR4 surface receptors. From Human immunodeficiency virus type 1 group M subtype B (isolate Lai) (HIV-1).
   6046..6226    +  LTR            5' LTR (truncated): truncated 5' long terminal repeat (LTR) from HIV-1
   6288..6876    -  rep_origin     ori: high-copy-number ColE1/pMB1/pBR322/pUC origin of replication
   6956..7612    -  CDS            cat: CAT_ECOLX - Experimental evidence at protein level: Swiss-Prot protein existence level 1. This enzyme is an effector of chloramphenicol resistance in bacteria. From Escherichia coli. This protein is used as a marker in many commonly used cloning vectors, such as pACYC184.
   7613..7717    -  promoter       AmpR promoter: bla
>Addgene plasmid #211619 | pLenti-h.Rhno1 delta TOPBP1 (T202A)-C-Myc-P2A-Puro | addgene full sequence | sequence record 419846 | Addgene NGS Result
GTCGACGGATCGGGAGATCTCCCGATCCCCTATGGTGCACTCTCAGTACAATCTGCTCTGATGCCGCATA
GTTAAGCCAGTATCTGCTCCCTGCTTGTGTGTTGGAGGTCGCTGAGTAGTGCGCGAGCAAAATTTAAGCT
ACAACAAGGCAAGGCTTGACCGACAATTGCATGAAGAATCTGCTTAGGGTTAGGCGTTTTGCGCTGCTTC
GCGATGTACGGGCCAGATATCGCGTTGACATTGATTATTGACTAGTTATTAATAGTAATCAATTACGGGG
TCATTAGTTCATAGCCCATATATGGAGTTCCGCGTTACATAACTTACGGTAAATGGCCCGCCTGGCTGAC
CGCCCAACGACCCCCGCCCATTGACGTCAATAATGACGTATGTTCCCATAGTAACGCCAATAGGGACTTT
CCATTGACGTCAATGGGTGGAGTATTTACGGTAAACTGCCCACTTGGCAGTACATCAAGTGTATCATATG
CCAAGTACGCCCCCTATTGACGTCAATGACGGTAAATGGCCCGCCTGGCATTATGCCCAGTACATGACCT
TATGGGACTTTCCTACTTGGCAGTACATCTACGTATTAGTCATCGCTATTACCATGGTGATGCGGTTTTG
GCAGTACATCAATGGGCGTGGATAGCGGTTTGACTCACGGGGATTTCCAAGTCTCCACCCCATTGACGTC
AATGGGAGTTTGTTTTGGCACCAAAATCAACGGGACTTTCCAAAATGTCGTAACAACTCCGCCCCATTGA
CGCAAATGGGCGGTAGGCGTGTACGGTGGGAGGTCTATATAAGCAGCGCGTTTTGCCTGTACTGGGTCTC
TCTGGTTAGACCAGATCTGAGCCTGGGAGCTCTCTGGCTAACTAGGGAACCCACTGCTTAAGCCTCAATA
AAGCTTGCCTTGAGTGCTTCAAGTAGTGTGTGCCCGTCTGTTGTGTGACTCTGGTAACTAGAGATCCCTC
AGACCCTTTTAGTCAGTGTGGAAAATCTCTAGCAGTGGCGCCCGAACAGGGACTTGAAAGCGAAAGGGAA
ACCAGAGGAGCTCTCTCGACGCAGGACTCGGCTTGCTGAAGCGCGCACGGCAAGAGGCGAGGGGCGGCGA
CTGGTGAGTACGCCAAAAATTTTGACTAGCGGAGGCTAGAAGGAGAGAGATGGGTGCGAGAGCGTCAGTA
TTAAGCGGGGGAGAATTAGATCGCGATGGGAAAAAATTCGGTTAAGGCCAGGGGGAAAGAAAAAATATAA
ATTAAAACATATAGTATGGGCAAGCAGGGAGCTAGAACGATTCGCAGTTAATCCTGGCCTGTTAGAAACA
TCAGAAGGCTGTAGACAAATACTGGGACAGCTACAACCATCCCTTCAGACAGGATCAGAAGAACTTAGAT
CATTATATAATACAGTAGCAACCCTCTATTGTGTGCATCAAAGGATAGAGATAAAAGACACCAAGGAAGC
TTTAGACAAGATAGAGGAAGAGCAAAACAAAAGTAAGACCACCGCACAGCAAGCGGCCGGCCGCTGATCT
TCAGACCTGGAGGAGGAGATATGAGGGACAATTGGAGAAGTGAATTATATAAATATAAAGTAGTAAAAAT
TGAACCATTAGGAGTAGCACCCACCAAGGCAAAGAGAAGAGTGGTGCAGAGAGAAAAAAGAGCAGTGGGA
ATAGGAGCTTTGTTCCTTGGGTTCTTGGGAGCAGCAGGAAGCACTATGGGCGCAGCGTCAATGACGCTGA
CGGTACAGGCCAGACAATTATTGTCTGGTATAGTGCAGCAGCAGAACAATTTGCTGAGGGCTATTGAGGC
GCAACAGCATCTGTTGCAACTCACAGTCTGGGGCATCAAGCAGCTCCAGGCAAGAATCCTGGCTGTGGAA
AGATACCTAAAGGATCAACAGCTCCTGGGGATTTGGGGTTGCTCTGGAAAACTCATTTGCACCACTGCTG
TGCCTTGGAATGCTAGTTGGAGTAATAAATCTCTGGAACAGATTTGGAATCACACGACCTGGATGGAGTG
GGACAGAGAAATTAACAATTACACAAGCTTAATACACTCCTTAATTGAAGAATCGCAAAACCAGCAAGAA
AAGAATGAACAAGAATTATTGGAATTAGATAAATGGGCAAGTTTGTGGAATTGGTTTAACATAACAAATT
GGCTGTGGTATATAAAATTATTCATAATGATAGTAGGAGGCTTGGTAGGTTTAAGAATAGTTTTTGCTGT
ACTTTCTATAGTGAATAGAGTTAGGCAGGGATATTCACCATTATCGTTTCAGACCCACCTCCCAACCCCG
AGGGGACCCGACAGGCCCGAAGGAATAGAAGAAGAAGGTGGAGAGAGAGACAGAGACAGATCCATTCGAT
TAGTGAACGGATCGGCACTGCGTGCGCCAATTCTGCAGACAAATGGCAGTATTCATCCACAATTTTAAAA
GAAAAGGGGGGATTGGGGGGTACAGTGCAGGGGAAAGAATAGTAGACATAATAGCAACAGACATACAAAC
TAAAGAATTACAAAAACAAATTACAAAAATTCAAAATTTTCGGGTTTATTACAGGGACAGCAGAGATCCA
GTTTGGTTAGTACCGGGCCCGCTCTAGACATGTCCAATATGACCGCCATGTTGACATTGATTATTGACTA
GTTATTAATAGTAATCAATTACGGGGTCATTAGTTCATAGCCCATATATGGAGTTCCGCGTTACATAACT
TACGGTAAATGGCCCGCCTGGCTGACCGCCCAACGACCCCCGCCCATTGACGTCAATAATGACGTATGTT
CCCATAGTAACGCCAATAGGGACTTTCCATTGACGTCAATGGGTGGAGTATTTACGGTAAACTGCCCACT
TGGCAGTACATCAAGTGTATCATATGCCAAGTCCGCCCCCTATTGACGTCAATGACGGTAAATGGCCCGC
CTGGCATTATGCCCAGTACATGACCTTACGGGACTTTCCTACTTGGCAGTACATCTACGTATTAGTCATC
GCTATTACCATGGTGATGCGGTTTTGGCAGTACACCAATGGGCGTGGATAGCGGTTTGACTCACGGGGAT
TTCCAAGTCTCCACCCCATTGACGTCAATGGGAGTTTGTTTTGGCACCAAAATCAACGGGACTTTCCAAA
ATGTCGTAATAACCCCGCCCCGTTGACGCAAATGGGCGGTAGGCGTGTACGGTGGGAGGTCTATATAAGC
AGAGCTCGTTTAGTGAACCGTCAGAATTTTGTAATACGACTCACTATAGGGCGGCCGGGAATTCGTCGAC
TGGATCCGGTACCGAGGAGATCTGCCGCCGCGATCGCCATGCCTCCCAGAAAAAAACGCCGCCAGCCTTC
CCAGAAAGCCCCGCTGCTGTTCCACCAACAACCACTGGAGGGCCCCAAACACAGCTGTGCATCTACACAG
CTTCCCATCACTCACACTCGACAGGTGCCCAGCAAGCCCATTGACCACAGCACCATCACTTCCTGGGTAT
CACCTGATTTTGATACAGCAGCAGGAAGCTTGTTCCCAGCCTACCAGAAACACCAAAACCGGGCGAGACA
CTCAAGTCGAAAACCTACCACCTCCAAGTTTCCACATCTAACTTTTGAGAGTCCGCAATCTTCCAGTTCA
GAGACATTGGGGATCCCCTTAATCCGAGAGTGCCCCAGTGAATCAGAAAAGGATGTTTCCAGAAGACCCT
TAGTTCCAGTGCTCAGTCCCCAAAGCTGTGGGAACATGTCAGTGCAGGCACTTCAGAGCTTACCTTATGT
GTTCATTCCACCTGATATCCAGACCCCAGAGTCATCATCTGTGAAGGAAGAACTCATTCCCCAAGATCAG
AAGGAAAACAGCCTTCTAAGCTGCACTCTTCACACTGGCACTCCTAATAGCCCAGAGCCTGGACCTGTTC
TGGTTAAAGACGCCCCCGAGGACAAGTATGGAATAAAGGTCACATGGAGGAGACGACAGCACCTGCTTGC
TTACCTCAGGGAGAGAGGGAAGCTGAGCAGAAGCCAATTCCTTGTGAAAAGCACGCGTACGCGGCCGCTC
GAGCAGAAACTCATCTCAGAAGAGGATCTGGCAGCAAATGATATCCTGGTTTGGGTAGGAAGCGGAGCTA
CTAACTTCAGCCTGCTGAAGCAGGCTGGAGACGTGGAGGAGAACCCTGGACCTATGACCGAGTACAAGCC
CACGGTGCGCCTCGCCACCCGCGACGACGTCCCCAGGGCCGTACGCACCCTCGCCGCCGCGTTCGCCGAC
TACCCCGCCACGCGCCACACCGTCGATCCGGATCGCCACATCGAGCGGGTCACCGAGCTGCAAGAACTCT
TCCTCACGCGCGTCGGGCTCGACATCGGCAAGGTGTGGGTCGCGGACGACGGCGCCGCGGTGGCGGTCTG
GACCACGCCGGAGAGCGTCGAAGCGGGGGCGGTGTTCGCCGAGATCGGCCCGCGCATGGCCGAGTTGAGC
GGTTCCCGGCTGGCCGCGCAGCAACAGATGGAAGGCCTCCTGGCGCCGCACCGGCCCAAGGAGCCCGCGT
GGTTCCTGGCCACCGTCGGCGTCTCGCCCGACCACCAGGGCAAGGGTCTGGGCAGCGCCGTCGTGCTCCC
CGGAGTGGAGGCGGCCGAGCGCGCCGGGGTGCCCGCCTTCCTGGAGACCTCCGCGCCCCGCAACCTCCCC
TTCTACGAGCGGCTCGGCTTCACCGTCACCGCCGACGTCGAGGTGCCCGAAGGACCGCGCACCTGGTGCA
TGACCCGCAAGCCCGGTGCCTGATGTACACCCAAACGGCCGGCCGCGGTCTGTACAAGTAGGATTCGTCG
AGGGACCTAATAACTTCGTATAGCATACATTATACGAAGTTATACATGTTTAAGGGTTCCGGTTCCACTA
GGTACAATTCGATATCAAGCTTATCGATAATCAACCTCTGGATTACAAAATTTGTGAAAGATTGACTGGT
ATTCTTAACTATGTTGCTCCTTTTACGCTATGTGGATACGCTGCTTTAATGCCTTTGTATCATGCTATTG
CTTCCCGTATGGCTTTCATTTTCTCCTCCTTGTATAAATCCTGGTTGCTGTCTCTTTATGAGGAGTTGTG
GCCCGTTGTCAGGCAACGTGGCGTGGTGTGCACTGTGTTTGCTGACGCAACCCCCACTGGTTGGGGCATT
GCCACCACCTGTCAGCTCCTTTCCGGGACTTTCGCTTTCCCCCTCCCTATTGCCACGGCGGAACTCATCG
CCGCCTGCCTTGCCCGCTGCTGGACAGGGGCTCGGCTGTTGGGCACTGACAATTCCGTGGTGTTGTCGGG
GAAATCATCGTCCTTTCCTTGGCTGCTCGCCTGTGTTGCCACCTGGATTCTGCGCGGGACGTCCTTCTGC
TACGTCCCTTCGGCCCTCAATCCAGCGGACCTTCCTTCCCGCGGCCTGCTGCCGGCTCTGCGGCCTCTTC
CGCGTCTTCGCCTTCGCCCTCAGACGAGTCGGATCTCCCTTTGGGCCGCCTCCCCGCATCGATACCGTCG
ACCTCGATCGAGACCTAGAAAAACATGGAGCAATCACAAGTAGCAATACAGCAGCTACCAATGCTGATTG
TGCCTGGCTAGAAGCACAAGAGGAGGAGGAGGTGGGTTTTCCAGTCACACCTCAGGTACCTTTAAGACCA
ATGACTTACAAGGCAGCTGTAGATCTTAGCCACTTTTTAAAAGAAAAGGGGGGACTGGAAGGGCTAATTC
ACTCCCAACGAAGACAAGATATCCTTGATCTGTGGATCTACCACACACAAGGCTACTTCCCTGATTGGCA
GAACTACACACCAGGGCCAGGGATCAGATATCCACTGACCTTTGGATGGTGCTACAAGCTAGTACCAGTT
GAGCAAGAGAAGGTAGAAGAAGCCAATGAAGGAGAGAACACCCGCTTGTTACACCCTGTGAGCCTGCATG
GGATGGATGACCCGGAGAGAGAAGTATTAGAGTGGAGGTTTGACAGCCGCCTAGCATTTCATCACATGGC
CCGAGAGCTGCATCCGGACTGTACTGGGTCTCTCTGGTTAGACCAGATCTGAGCCTGGGAGCTCTCTGGC
TAACTAGGGAACCCACTGCTTAAGCCTCAATAAAGCTTGCCTTGAGTGCTTCAAGTAGTGTGTGCCCGTC
TGTTGTGTGACTCTGGTAACTAGAGATCCCTCAGACCCTTTTAGTCAGTGTGGAAAATCTCTAGCAGCAT
GTGAGCAAAAGGCCAGCAAAAGGCCAGGAACCGTAAAAAGGCCGCGTTGCTGGCGTTTTTCCATAGGCTC
CGCCCCCCTGACGAGCATCACAAAAATCGACGCTCAAGTCAGAGGTGGCGAAACCCGACAGGACTATAAA
GATACCAGGCGTTTCCCCCTGGAAGCTCCCTCGTGCGCTCTCCTGTTCCGACCCTGCCGCTTACCGGATA
CCTGTCCGCCTTTCTCCCTTCGGGAAGCGTGGCGCTTTCTCATAGCTCACGCTGTAGGTATCTCAGTTCG
GTGTAGGTCGTTCGCTCCAAGCTGGGCTGTGTGCACGAACCCCCCGTTCAGCCCGACCGCTGCGCCTTAT
CCGGTAACTATCGTCTTGAGTCCAACCCGGTAAGACACGACTTATCGCCACTGGCAGCAGCCACTGGTAA
CAGGATTAGCAGAGCGAGGTATGTAGGCGGTGCTACAGAGTTCTTGAAGTGGTGGCCTAACTACGGCTAC
ACTAGAAGAACAGTATTTGGTATCTGCGCTCTGCTGAAGCCAGTTACCTTCGGAAAAAGAGTTGGTAGCT
CTTGATCCGGCAAACAAACCACCGCTGGTAGCGGTGGTTTTTTTGTTTGCAAGCAGCAGATTACGCGCAG
AAAAAAAGGATCTCAAGAAGATCCTTTGATCTTTTCTACGGGGTCTGACGCTCAGTGGAACGAAAACTCA
CGTTAAGGGATTTTGGTCATGATTACGCCCCGCCCTGCCACTCATCGCAGTACTGTTGTAATTCATTAAG
CATTCTGCCGACATGGAAGCCATCACAAACGGCATGATGAACCTGAATCGCCAGCGGCATCAGCACCTTG
TCGCCTTGCGTATAATATTTGCCCATGGTGAAAACGGGGGCGAAGAAGTTGTCCATATTGGCCACGTTTA
AATCAAAACTGGTGAAACTCACCCAGGGATTGGCTGAGACGAAAAACATATTCTCAATAAACCCTTTAGG
GAAATAGGCCAGGTTTTCACCGTAACACGCCACATCTTGCGAATATATGTGTAGAAACTGCCGGAAATCG
TCGTGGTATTCACTCCAGAGCGATGAAAACGTTTCAGTTTGCTCATGGAAAACGGTGTAACAAGGGTGAA
CACTATCCCATATCACCAGCTCACCGTCTTTCATTGCCATACGGAACTCCGGATGAGCATTCATCAGGCG
GGCAAGAATGTGAATAAAGGCCGGATAAAACTTGTGCTTATTTTTCTTTACGGTCTTTAAAAAGGCCGTA
ATATCCAGCTGAACGGTCTGGTTATAGGTACATTGAGCAACTGACTGAAATGCCTCAAAATGTTCTTTAC
GATGCCATTGGGATATATCAACGGTGGTATATCCAGTGATTTTTTTCTCCATACTCTTCCTTTTTCAATA
TTATTGAAGCATTTATCAGGGTTATTGTCTCATGAGCGGATACATATTTGAATGTATTTAGAAAAATAAA
CAAATAGGGGTTCCGCGCACATTTCCCCGAAAAGTGCCACCTGAC
